Addgene plasmid #112514: pSopBC460S
Purpose: PsopB driven sopB (catalytically inactive) and sigE
Depositing lab: Olivia Steele-Mortimer. Depositing organization: National Institute of Allergy and Infectious Diseases (NIAID). Publication: A second wave of Salmonella T3SS1 activity prolongs the lifespan of infected epithelial cells. Finn CE, Chong A, Cooper KG, Starr T, Steele-Mortimer O. PLoS Pathog. 2017 Apr 20;13(4):e1006354. doi: 10.1371/journal.ppat.1006354. eCollection 2017 Apr. PubMed 28426838.
Backbone
  Vector backbone: pWSK29
  Vector type: Bacterial Expression
Growth in bacteria
  Bacterial resistance: Ampicillin, 100 μg/mL
  Growth temperature: 37°C
  Growth strain: DH5alpha
  Copy number: Low Copy
Gene/Insert
  Gene/Insert name: sopB (catalytically inactive)/sigE operon (alt name: sigDE (catalytically inactive))
  Species: Salmonella enterica serovar Typhimurium
  Mutation: SopB C460S
  Promoter: PsopB
  Cloning method: Restriction Enzyme; 5′ cloning site unknown (unknown if destroyed)
Terms and licenses: Academic/Nonprofit Terms; Industry Terms: Not Available to Industry
How to cite: pSopBC460S was a gift from Olivia Steele-Mortimer (Addgene plasmid # 112514 ; http://n2t.net/addgene:112514 ; RRID:Addgene_112514)
