[The description below was written by a language model from this plasmid's Addgene catalogue record and pLannotate feature annotations shown in this document.]
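Description:
pSopBC460S is a low-copy bacterial expression plasmid built on the pWSK29 backbone, carrying the sopB/sigE (also called sigDE) operon of Salmonella enterica serovar Typhimurium under its native promoter, PsopB. Replication depends on the pSC101 origin together with the plasmid-encoded Rep101 (RepA) protein, which keeps copy number low, and selection is by ampicillin through the β-lactamase gene and its own promoter. The backbone also retains an f1 phage origin and the pBluescript-style cloning region, with T7 and T3 promoters, lac promoter/operator elements and lacZα fragments flanking the insert. Several short annotated fragments (TcR, lacI, RSF ori, a Tn903 transposase piece) appear to be non-functional remnants of the vector's construction. Two nearly identical full-length sequence records of about 7.9 kb, differing by one nucleotide in length, give the same feature set with different start coordinates.

The insert lies between the MCS fragments and reads in the same direction as the T7 promoter and opposite to the lac promoter. Roughly 400 bp lie upstream of the sopB coding sequence; this stretch is not annotated but presumably contains PsopB. SopB is a type III secretion effector with phosphoinositide phosphatase activity that remodels host membrane lipids during invasion and vacuole maintenance. Here it carries the C460S substitution, which the record describes as catalytically inactive. Immediately downstream is sigE (pipC), the chaperone needed for SopB stabilization and secretion, so the mutant effector can still be produced and delivered normally. No epitope tag or reporter is annotated. The plasmid is suited to expressing phosphatase-dead SopB at near-native levels in Salmonella, for example as a control alongside a wild-type construct in studies of SopB function in infected epithelial cells.
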