Features (pLannotate 1.2.2; 20 found; start..end, strand, type, name):
    144..1004    -  CDS            AmpR: β-lactamase; bla; confers resistance to ampicillin, carbenicillin, and related antibiotics
   1005..1109    -  promoter       AmpR promoter: bla
   1162..1590    -  rep_origin     f1 ori (sequence partly withheld): f1 bacteriophage origin of replication; arrow indicates direction of (+) strand synthesis
   1595..1750    -  CDS            lacZα (fragment): LacZα fragment of β-galactosidase; lacZ fragment
   1758..1776    +  promoter       T7 promoter: promoter for bacteriophage T7 RNA polymerase
   1785..1826    -  misc_feature   MCS (fragment): pBluescript multiple cloning site
   2231..3913    +  CDS            sopB: SOPB_SALTY - Also known as sigD. Experimental evidence at protein level: Swiss-Prot protein existence level 1. Converts phosphatidylinositol 3,4,5-trisphosphate (PtdIns 3,4,5-P3) to PtdIns 3-P and prevents the transition of PtdIns 3-P to PtdIns 3,5-P2. It is one of the known effectors injected by Salmonella into the host cell and is required for invasion and for an efficient generation and maintenance of Salmonella-containing vacuole (SVC). Alteration of the phosphoinositide composition of the plasma membrane causes membrane ruffling and actin cytoskeleton rearrangements. The persistence of Pt
   3933..4271    +  CDS            sigE: SIGE_SALTY - Also known as pipC. Experimental evidence at protein level: Swiss-Prot protein existence level 1. Molecular chaperone required for SopB/SigD stabilization and secretion. From Salmonella typhimurium (strain LT2 / SGSC1412 / ATCC 700720).
   4305..4333    -  misc_feature   MCS (fragment): pBluescript multiple cloning site
   4346..4364    -  promoter       T3 promoter: promoter for bacteriophage T3 RNA polymerase
   4409..4425    -  protein_bind   lac operator: The lac repressor binds to the lac operator to inhibit transcription in E. coli. This inhibition can be relieved by adding lactose or isopropyl-β-D-thiogalactopyranoside (IPTG). lac repressor encoded by lacI
   4433..4463    -  promoter       lac promoter: promoter for the E. coli lac operon
   4478..4499    -  protein_bind   CAP binding site: CAP binding activates transcription in the presence of cAMP. E. coli catabolite activator protein
   4512..4604    -  CDS            lacI (fragment): lac repressor; lacI; The lac repressor binds to the lac operator to inhibit transcription in E. coli. This inhibition can be relieved by adding lactose or isopropyl-β-D-thiogalactopyranoside (IPTG).
   4606..4734    -  rep_origin     RSF ori (fragment): Plasmids containing the RSF 1030 origin of replication can be propagated in E. coli cells that contain additional plasmids with compatible origins.
   4773..4789    +  CDS            lacZα (fragment): LacZα fragment of β-galactosidase; lacZ fragment
   4792..5413    +  CDS            TcR (fragment): tetracycline efflux protein; tet; confers resistance to tetracycline
   5778..6000    +  rep_origin     pSC101 ori: low-copy replication origin that requires the Rep101 protein
   6048..6998    +  CDS            Rep101: RepA protein needed for replication with the pSC101 origin; rep101
   7753..6       -  CDS            TRA2_ECOLX (fragment) (across the origin): Protein predicted: Swiss-Prot protein existence level 4. Required for transposition of transposon Tn903. From Escherichia coli.
>Addgene plasmid #112514 | pSopBC460S | depositor full sequence | sequence record 211967 | Full Sequence
TCTGACGCTCAGTGGAACGAAAACTCACGTTAAGGGATTTTGGTCATGAGATTATCAAAAAGGATCTTCA
CCTAGATCCTTTTAAATTAAAAATGAAGTTTTAAATCAATCTAAAGTATATATGAGTAAACTTGGTCTGA
CAGTTACCAATGCTTAATCAGTGAGGCACCTATCTCAGCGATCTGTCTATTTCGTTCATCCATAGTTGCC
TGACTCCCCGTCGTGTAGATAACTACGATACGGGAGGGCTTACCATCTGGCCCCAGTGCTGCAATGATAC
CGCGAGACCCACGCTCACCGGCTCCAGATTTATCAGCAATAAACCAGCCAGCCGGAAGGGCCGAGCGCAG
AAGTGGTCCTGCAACTTTATCCGCCTCCATCCAGTCTATTAATTGTTGCCGGGAAGCTAGAGTAAGTAGT
TCGCCAGTTAATAGTTTGCGCAACGTTGTTGCCATTGCTACAGGCATCGTGGTGTCACGCTCGTCGTTTG
GTATGGCTTCATTCAGCTCCGGTTCCCAGCGATCAAGGCGAGTTACATGATCCCCCATGTTGTGCAAAAA
AGCGGTTAGCTCCTTCGGTCCTCCGATCGTTGTCAGAAGTAAGTTGGCCGCAGTGTTATCACTCATGGTT
ATGGCAGCACTGCATAATTCTCTTACTGTCATGCCATCCGTAAGATGCTTTTCTGTGACTGGTGAGTACT
CAACCAAGTCATTCTGAGAATAGTGTATGCGGCGACCGAGTTGCTCTTGCCCGGCGTCAATACGGGATAA
TACCGCGCCACATAGCAGAACTTTAAAAGTGCTCATCATTGGAAAACGTTCTTCGGGGCGAAAACTCTCA
AGGATCTTACCGCTGTTGAGATCCAGTTCGATGTAACCCACTCGTGCACCCAACTGATCTTCAGCATCTT
TTACTTTCACCAGCGTTTCTGGGTGAGCAAAAACAGGAAGGCAAAATGCCGCAAAAAAGGGAATAAGGGC
GACACGGAAATGTTGAATACTCATACTCTTCCTTTTTCAATATTATTGAAGCATTTATCAGGGTTATTGT
CTCATGAGCGGATACATATTTGAATGTATTTAGAAAAATAAACAAATAGGGGTTCCGCGCACATTTCCCC
GAAAAGTGCCACCTAAATTGTAAGCGTTAATATTTTGTTAAAATTCGCGTTAAATTTTTGTTAAATCAGC
TCATTTTTTAACCAATAGGCCGAAATCGGCAAAATCCCTTATAAATCAAAAGAATAGACCGAGATAGGGT
[37 nt withheld, positions 1261-1297]
AAAGAACGTGGACTCCAACGTCAAAGG
[49 nt withheld, positions 1325-1373]
T
[91 nt withheld, positions 1375-1465]
G
[124 nt withheld, positions 1467-1590]
CCCATTCGCCATTCAGGCTGCGCAACTGTTGGGAAGGGCGATCGGTGCGGGCCTCTTCGCTATTACGCCA
GCTGGCGAAAGGGGGATGTGCTGCAAGGCGATTAAGTTGGGTAACGCCAGGGTTTTCCCAGTCACGACGT
TGTAAAACGACGGCCAGTGAGCGCGCGTAATACGACTCACTATAGGGCGAATTGGGTACCGGGCCCCCCC
TCGAGGTCGACGGTATCGATAAGCTTTCTGTTCAAGCATGGAATAGGAAAAACGAATATTCTTCGTCACG
GTCTTACTTGTCCGGGGCTTTGCTGGCATACACACACCTGTATAACATTTGATGTAACGCCGTTACTTTA
CGCAGGAGTAAATCGGTGAATTTGATCTGAGTCAAGAAGGTGGGTTTTCAATAAAAGTTGTGCCATAAAT
TGTGAAGTTTGTAGATTTTATGAACATTTGATGTACCGATCTCCCCCATGATCGCCACTACGTATGGACG
TCAGGATGCCTCCCCGCCTGATCAGAAGCGTTTCCTCATTAAAAAGGACATTTTTTTAAAGTTCCTGGTG
CATAAAAGTCACATCCTTTTAAAGGGTTGTTAACCCTGTTGAATGTTCCCACTCCCCTATTCAGGAATAT
TAAAAACGCTATGCAAATACAGAGCTTCTATCACTCAGCTTCACTAAAAACCCAGGAGGCTTTTAAAAGC
CTACAAAAAACCTTATACAACGGAATGCAGATTCTCTCAGGCCAGGGCAAAGCGCCGGCTAAAGCGCCCG
ACGCTCGCCCGGAAATTATTGTCCTGCGAGAACCCGGCGCGACATGGGGGAATTATCTACAGCATCAGAA
GGCGTCTAACCACTCGCTGCATAACCTCTATAACTTACAGCGCGATCTTCTTACCGTCGCGGCAACCGTT
CTGGGTAAACAAGACCCGGTTCTAACGTCAATGGCAAACCAAATGGAGTTAGCCAAAGTTAAAGCGGACC
GGCCAGCAACAAAACAAGAAGAAGCCGCGGCAAAAGCATTGAAGAAAAATCTTATCGAACTTATTGCAGC
ACGCACTCAGCAGCAGGATGGCTTACCTGCAAAAGAAGCTCATCGCTTTGCGGCAGTAGCGTTTAGAGAT
GCTCAGGTCAAGCAGCTTAATAACCAGCCCTGGCAAACCATAAAAAATACACTCACGCATAACGGGCATC
ACTATACCAACACGCAGCTCCCTGCAGCAGAGATGAAAATCGGCGCAAAAGATATCTTTCCCAGTGCTTA
TGAGGGAAAGGGCGTATGCAGTTGGGATACCAAGAATATTCATCACGCCAATAATTTGTGGATGTCCACG
GTGAGTGTGCATGAGGACGGTAAAGATAAAACGCTTTTTTGCGGGATACGTCATGGCGTGCTTTCCCCCT
ATCATGAAAAAGATCCGCTTCTGCGTCACGTCGGCGCTGAAAACAAAGCCAAAGAAGTATTAACTGCGGC
ACTTTTTAGTAAACCTGAGTTGCTTAACAAAGCCTTAGCGGGCGAGGCAGTAAGCCTGAAACTGGTATCC
GTCGGGTTACTCACCGCGTCGAATATTTTCGGCAAAGAGGGAACGATGGTCGAGGACCAAATGCGCGCAT
GGCAATCGTTGACCCAGCCGGGAAAAATGATTCATTTAAAAATCCGCAATAAAGATGGCGATCTACAGAC
GGTAAAAATAAAACCGGACGTCGCCGCATTTAATGTGGGTGTTAATGAGCTGGCGCTCAAGCTCGGCTTT
GGCCTTAAGGCATCGGATAGCTATAATGCCGAGGCGCTACATCAGTTATTAGGCAATGATTTACGCCCTG
AAGCCAGACCAGGTGGCTGGGTTGGCGAATGGCTGGCGCAATACCCGGATAATTATGAGGTCGTCAATAC
ATTAGCGCGCCAGATTAAGGATATATGGAAAAATAACCAACATCATAAAGATGGCGGCGAACCCTATAAA
CTCGCACAACGCCTTGCCATGTTAGCCCATGAAATTGACGCGGTACCCGCCTGGAATAGTAAAAGCGGCA
AAGATCGTACAGGGATGATGGATTCAGAAATCAAGCGAGAGATCATTTCCTTACATCAGACCCATATGTT
AAGTGCGCCTGGTAGTCTTCCGGATAGCGGTGGACAGAAAATTTTCCAAAAAGTATTACTGAATAGCGGT
AACCTGGAGATTCAGAAGCAAAATACGGGCGGGGCGGGAAACAAAGTAATGAAAAATTTATCGCCAGAGG
TGCTCAATCTTTCCTATCAAAAACGAGTTGGGGATGAAAATATTTGGCAGTCAGTAAAAGGCATTTCTTC
ATTAATCACATCTTGAGTCTTGAGGTAACTATATGGAAAGTCTATTAAATCGTTTATATGACGCGTTAGG
CCTGGATGCGCCAGAAGATGAGCCACTGCTTATCATTGATGATGGGATACAGGTTTATTTTAATGAATCC
GATCATACACTGGAAATGTGCTGTCCCTTTATGCCATTGCCTGACGACATCCTGACTTTGCAGCATTTTT
TACGTCTGAACTACACCAGCGCCGTCACTATCGGCGCTGACGCAGACAATACTGCTTTAGTGGCGCTTTA
TCGCTTGCCGCAAACCAGTACCGAAGAAGAGGCGCTCACTGGTTTTGAATTATTCATTTCAAACGTGAAG
CAATTGAAAGAGCATTATGCATAATTTAATACGTCAACATACTTTCTTAATGAGCTAGAGCGGCCGCCAC
CGCGGTGGAGCTCCAGCTTTTGTTCCCTTTAGTGAGGGTTAATTGCGCGCTTGGCGTAATCATGGTCATA
GCTGTTTCCTGTGTGAAATTGTTATCCGCTCACAATTCCACACAACATACGAGCCGGAAGCATAAAGTGT
AAAGCCTGGGGTGCCTAATGAGTGAGCTAACTCACATTAATTGCGTTGCGCTCACTGCCCGCTTTCCAGT
CGGGAAACCTGTCGTGCCAGCTGCATTAATGAATCGGCCAACGCGCGGGGAGAGGCGGTTTGCGTATTGG
GCGCTCTTCCGCTTCCTCGCTCACTGACTCGCTGCGCTCGGTCGTTCGGCTGCGGCGAGCGGTATCAGCT
CACTCAAAGGCGGTAATACGGTTATCCACAGAATCAGGGGATAACGCAGGAAAGAACATGTGAGATCTCT
ACGGGTCGGATTTGAAGTCGTCTTGGTAGGAGGCAGCCTGAATGGCGAATGCCGATGCCCTTGAGAGCCT
TCAACCCAGTCAGCTCCTTCCGGTGGGCGCGGGGCATGACTATCGTCGCCGCACTTATGACTGTCTTCTT
TATCATGCAACTCGTAGGACAGGGTGCCGGCAGCGCTCTGGGTCATTTTCGGCGAGGACCGCTTTCGCTG
GAGCGCGACGATGATCGGCCTGTCGCTTGCGGTATTCGGAATCTTGCACGCCCTCGCTCAAGCCTTCGTC
ACTGGTCCCGCCACCAAACGTTTCGGCGAGAAGCAGGCCATTATCGCCGGCATGGCGGCCGACGCGCTGG
GCTACGTCTTGCTGGCGTTCGCGACGCGAGGCTGGATGGCCTTCCCCATTATGATTCTTCTCGCTTCCGG
CGGCATCGGGATGCCCGCGTTGCAGGCCATGCTGTCCAGGCAGGTAGATGACGACCATCAGGGACAGCTT
CAAGGATCGCTCGCGGCTCTTACCAGCCTAACTTCGATCATTGGACCGCTGATCGTCACGGCGATTTATG
CCGCCTCGGCGAGCACATGGAACGGGTTGGCATGGATTGTAGGCGCCGCCCTATACCTTGTCTGCCTCCC
CGCGTTGCGTCGCGGTGCATGGAGCCGGGCCACCTCGACCTGAATGGAAGCCGGCGGCACCTCGCTAACG
GATTCACCACTCCGCAGACCCGCCATAAAACGCCCTGAGAAGCCCGTGACGGGCTTTTCTTGTATTATGG
GTAGTTTCCTTGCATGAATCCATAAAAGGCGCCTGTAGTGCCATTTACCCCCATTCACTGCCAGAGCCGT
GAGCGCAGCGAACTGAATGTCACGAAAAAGACAGCGACTCAGGTGCCTGATGGTCGGAGACAAAAGGAAT
ATTCAGCGATTTGCCCGAGCTTGCGAGGGTGCTACTTAAGCCTTTAGGGTTTTAAGGTCTGTTTTGTAGA
GGAGCAAACAGCGTTTGCGACATCCTTTTGTAATACTGCGGAACTGACTAAAGTAGTGAGTTATACACAG
GGCTGGGATCTATTCTTTTTATCTTTTTTTATTCTTTCTTTATTCTATAAATTATAACCACTTGAATATA
AACAAAAAAAACACACAAAGGTCTAGCGGAATTTACAGAGGGTCTAGCAGAATTTACAAGTTTTCCAGCA
AAGGTCTAGCAGAATTTACAGATACCCACAACTCAAAGGAAAAGGACTAGTAATTATCATTGACTAGCCC
ATCTCAATTGGTATAGTGATTAAAATCACCTAGACCAATTGAGATGTATGTCTGAATTAGTTGTTTTCAA
AGCAAATGAACTAGCGATTAGTCGCTATGACTTAACGGAGCATGAAACCAAGCTAATTTTATGCTGTGTG
GCACTACTCAACCCCACGATTGAAAACCCTACAAGGAAAGAACGGACGGTATCGTTCACTTATAACCAAT
ACGCTCAGATGATGAACATCAGTAGGGAAAATGCTTATGGTGTATTAGCTAAAGCAACCAGAGAGCTGAT
GACGAGAACTGTGGAAATCAGGAATCCTTTGGTTAAAGGCTTTGAGATTTTCCAGTGGACAAACTATGCC
AAGTTCTCAAGCGAAAAATTAGAATTAGTTTTTAGTGAAGAGATATTGCCTTATCTTTTCCAGTTAAAAA
AATTCATAAAATATAATCTGGAACATGTTAAGTCTTTTGAAAACAAATACTCTATGAGGATTTATGAGTG
GTTATTAAAAGAACTAACACAAAAGAAAACTCACAAGGCAAATATAGAGATTAGCCTTGATGAATTTAAG
TTCATGTTAATGCTTGAAAATAACTACCATGAGTTTAAAAGGCTTAACCAATGGGTTTTGAAACCAATAA
GTAAAGATTTAAACACTTACAGCAATATGAAATTGGTGGTTGATAAGCGAGGCCGCCCGACTGATACGTT
GATTTTCCAAGTTGAACTAGATAGACAAATGGATCTCGTAACCGAACTTGAGAACAACCAGATAAAAATG
AATGGTGACAAAATACCAACAACCATTACATCAGATTCCTACCTACATAACGGACTAAGAAAAACACTAC
ACGATGCTTTAACTGCAAAAATTCAGCTCACCAGTTTTGAGGCAAAATTTTTGAGTGACATGCAAAGTAA
GTATGATCTCAATGGTTCGTTCTCATGGCTCACGCAAAAACAACGAACCACACTAGAGAACATACTGGCT
AAATACGGAAGGATCTGAGGTTCTTATGGCTCTTGTATCTATCAGTGAAGCATCAAGACTAACAAACAAA
AGTAGAACAACTGTTCACCGTTACATATCAAAGGGAAAACTGTCCATATGCACAGATGAAAACGGTGTAA
AAAAGATAGATACATCAGAGCTTTTACGAGTTTTTGGTGCATTCAAAGCTGTTCACCATGAACAGATCGA
CAATGTAACAGATGAACAGCATGTAACACCTAATAGAACAGGTGAAACCAGTAAAACAAAGCAACTAGAA
CATGAAATTGAACACCTGAGACAACTTGTTACAGCTCAACAGTCACACATAGACAGCCTGAAACAGGCGA
TGCTGCTTATCGAATCAAAGCTGCCGACAACACGGGAGCCAGTGACGCCTCCCGTGGGGAAAAAATCATG
GCAATTCTGGAAGAAATAGCGCTTTCAGCCGGCAAACCGGCTGAAGCCGGATCTGCGATTCTGATAACAA
ACTAGCAACACCAGAACAGCCCGTTTGCGGGCAGCAAAACCCGTACTTTTGGACGTTCCGGCGGTTTTTT
GTGGCGAGTGGTGTTCGGGCGGTGCGCGCAAGATCCATTATGTTAAACGGGCGAGTTTACATCTCAAAAC
CGCCCGCTTAACACCATCAGAAATCCTCAGCGCGATTTTAAGCACCAACCCCCCCCCGTAACACCCAAAT
CCATACTGAAAGTGGCTTTGTTGAATAAATCAGATTTCGGGTAAGTCTCCCCCGTAGCGGGTTGTGTTTT
CAGGCAATACGCACGCTTTCAGGCATACCTGCTTTCGTCATTTTGTTCAGCGCTCGTACCAGGGCCATAG
CCTCCGCAACCTGACCATCGTAGTCACGCAGCGTCAGTGAACCCCCGAACAGAGA
