Features (pLannotate 1.2.2; 20 found; start..end, strand, type, name):
    429..2111    +  CDS            sopB: SOPB_SALTY - Also known as sigD. Experimental evidence at protein level: Swiss-Prot protein existence level 1. Converts phosphatidylinositol 3,4,5-trisphosphate (PtdIns 3,4,5-P3) to PtdIns 3-P and prevents the transition of PtdIns 3-P to PtdIns 3,5-P2. It is one of the known effectors injected by Salmonella into the host cell and is required for invasion and for an efficient generation and maintenance of Salmonella-containing vacuole (SVC). Alteration of the phosphoinositide composition of the plasma membrane causes membrane ruffling and actin cytoskeleton rearrangements. The persistence of Pt
   2131..2469    +  CDS            sigE: SIGE_SALTY - Also known as pipC. Experimental evidence at protein level: Swiss-Prot protein existence level 1. Molecular chaperone required for SopB/SigD stabilization and secretion. From Salmonella typhimurium (strain LT2 / SGSC1412 / ATCC 700720).
   2503..2531    -  misc_feature   MCS (fragment): pBluescript multiple cloning site
   2544..2562    -  promoter       T3 promoter: promoter for bacteriophage T3 RNA polymerase
   2607..2623    -  protein_bind   lac operator: The lac repressor binds to the lac operator to inhibit transcription in E. coli. This inhibition can be relieved by adding lactose or isopropyl-β-D-thiogalactopyranoside (IPTG). lac repressor encoded by lacI
   2631..2661    -  promoter       lac promoter: promoter for the E. coli lac operon
   2676..2697    -  protein_bind   CAP binding site: CAP binding activates transcription in the presence of cAMP. E. coli catabolite activator protein
   2710..2802    -  CDS            lacI (fragment): lac repressor; lacI; The lac repressor binds to the lac operator to inhibit transcription in E. coli. This inhibition can be relieved by adding lactose or isopropyl-β-D-thiogalactopyranoside (IPTG).
   2804..2932    -  rep_origin     RSF ori (fragment): Plasmids containing the RSF 1030 origin of replication can be propagated in E. coli cells that contain additional plasmids with compatible origins.
   2971..2987    +  CDS            lacZα (fragment): LacZα fragment of β-galactosidase; lacZ fragment
   2990..3611    +  CDS            TcR (fragment): tetracycline efflux protein; tet; confers resistance to tetracycline
   3976..4198    +  rep_origin     pSC101 ori: low-copy replication origin that requires the Rep101 protein
   4246..5196    +  CDS            Rep101: RepA protein needed for replication with the pSC101 origin; rep101
   5951..6079    -  CDS            TRA2_ECOLX (fragment): Protein predicted: Swiss-Prot protein existence level 4. Required for transposition of transposon Tn903. From Escherichia coli.
   6217..7077    -  CDS            AmpR: β-lactamase; bla; confers resistance to ampicillin, carbenicillin, and related antibiotics
   7078..7182    -  promoter       AmpR promoter: bla
   7235..7663    -  rep_origin     f1 ori (sequence partly withheld): f1 bacteriophage origin of replication; arrow indicates direction of (+) strand synthesis
   7668..7823    -  CDS            lacZα (fragment): LacZα fragment of β-galactosidase; lacZ fragment
   7831..7849    +  promoter       T7 promoter: promoter for bacteriophage T7 RNA polymerase
   7858..25      -  misc_feature   MCS (fragment) (across the origin): pBluescript multiple cloning site
>Addgene plasmid #112514 | pSopBC460S | addgene full sequence | sequence record 215699 | Addgene NGS Result
CGAGGTCGACGGTATCGATAAGCTTTCTGTCAAGCATGGAATAGGAAAAACGAATATTCTTCGTCACGGT
CTTACTTGTCCGGGGCTTTGCTGGCATACACACACCTGTATAACATTTGATGTAACGCCGTTACTTTACG
CAGGAGTAAATCGGTGAATTTGATCTGAGTCAAGAAGGTGGGTTTTCAATAAAAGTTGTGCCATAAATTG
TGAAGTTTGTAGATTTTATGAACATTTGATGTACCGATCTCCCCCATGATCGCCACTACGTATGGACGTC
AGGATGCCTCCCCGCCTGATCAGAAGCGTTTCCTCATTAAAAAGGACATTTTTTTAAAGTTCCTGGTGCA
TAAAAGTCACATCCTTTTAAAGGGTTGTTAACCCTGTTGAATGTTCCCACTCCCCTATTCAGGAATATTA
AAAACGCTATGCAAATACAGAGCTTCTATCACTCAGCTTCACTAAAAACCCAGGAGGCTTTTAAAAGCCT
ACAAAAAACCTTATACAACGGAATGCAGATTCTCTCAGGCCAGGGCAAAGCGCCGGCTAAAGCGCCCGAC
GCTCGCCCGGAAATTATTGTCCTGCGAGAACCCGGCGCGACATGGGGGAATTATCTACAGCATCAGAAGG
CGTCTAACCACTCGCTGCATAACCTCTATAACTTACAGCGCGATCTTCTTACCGTCGCGGCAACCGTTCT
GGGTAAACAAGACCCGGTTCTAACGTCAATGGCAAACCAAATGGAGTTAGCCAAAGTTAAAGCGGACCGG
CCAGCAACAAAACAAGAAGAAGCCGCGGCAAAAGCATTGAAGAAAAATCTTATCGAACTTATTGCAGCAC
GCACTCAGCAGCAGGATGGCTTACCTGCAAAAGAAGCTCATCGCTTTGCGGCAGTAGCGTTTAGAGATGC
TCAGGTCAAGCAGCTTAATAACCAGCCCTGGCAAACCATAAAAAATACACTCACGCATAACGGGCATCAC
TATACCAACACGCAGCTCCCTGCAGCAGAGATGAAAATCGGCGCAAAAGATATCTTTCCCAGTGCTTATG
AGGGAAAGGGCGTATGCAGTTGGGATACCAAGAATATTCATCACGCCAATAATTTGTGGATGTCCACGGT
GAGTGTGCATGAGGACGGTAAAGATAAAACGCTTTTTTGCGGGATACGTCATGGCGTGCTTTCCCCCTAT
CATGAAAAAGATCCGCTTCTGCGTCACGTCGGCGCTGAAAACAAAGCCAAAGAAGTATTAACTGCGGCAC
TTTTTAGTAAACCTGAGTTGCTTAACAAAGCCTTAGCGGGCGAGGCGGTAAGCCTGAAACTGGTATCCGT
CGGGTTACTCACCGCGTCGAATATTTTCGGCAAAGAGGGAACGATGGTCGAGGACCAAATGCGCGCATGG
CAATCGTTGACCCAGCCGGGAAAAATGATTCATTTAAAAATCCGCAATAAAGATGGCGATCTACAGACGG
TAAAAATAAAACCGGACGTCGCCGCATTTAATGTGGGTGTTAATGAGCTGGCGCTCAAGCTCGGCTTTGG
CCTTAAGGCATCGGATAGCTATAATGCCGAGGCGCTACATCAGTTATTAGGCAATGATTTACGCCCTGAA
GCCAGACCAGGTGGCTGGGTTGGCGAATGGCTGGCGCAATACCCGGATAATTATGAGGTCGTCAATACAT
TAGCGCGCCAGATTAAGGATATATGGAAAAATAACCAACATCATAAAGATGGCGGCGAACCCTATAAACT
CGCACAACGCCTTGCCATGTTAGCCCATGAAATTGACGCGGTACCCGCCTGGAATTCGAAAAGCGGCAAA
GATCGTACAGGGATGATGGATTCAGAAATCAAGCGAGAGATCATTTCCTTACATCAGACCCATATGTTAA
GTGCGCCTGGTAGTCTTCCGGATAGCGGTGGACAGAAAATTTTCCAAAAAGTATTACTGAATAGCGGTAA
CCTGGAGATTCAGAAACAAAATACGGGCGGGGCGGGAAACAAAGTAATGAAAAATTTATCGCCAGAGGTG
CTCAATCTTTCCTATCAAAAACGAGTTGGGGATGAAAATATTTGGCAGTCAGTAAAAGGCATTTCTTCAT
TAATCACATCTTGAGTCTTGAGGTAACTATATGGAAAGTCTATTAAATCGTTTATATGACGCGTTAGGCC
TGGATGCGCCAGAAGATGAGCCACTGCTTATCATTGATGATGGGATACAGGTTTATTTTAATGAATCCGA
TCATACACTGGAAATGTGCTGTCCCTTTATGCCATTGCCTGACGACATCCTGACTTTGCAGCATTTTTTA
CGTCTGAACTACACCAGCGCCGTCACTATCGGCGCTGACGCAGACAATACTGCTTTAGTGGCGCTTTATC
GCTTGCCGCAAACCAGTACCGAAGAAGAGGCGCTCACTGGTTTTGAATTATTCATTTCAAACGTGAAGCA
ATTGAAAGAGCATTATGCATAATTTAATACGTCAACATACTTTCTTAATGAGCTAGAGCGGCCGCCACCG
CGGTGGAGCTCCAGCTTTTGTTCCCTTTAGTGAGGGTTAATTGCGCGCTTGGCGTAATCATGGTCATAGC
TGTTTCCTGTGTGAAATTGTTATCCGCTCACAATTCCACACAACATACGAGCCGGAAGCATAAAGTGTAA
AGCCTGGGGTGCCTAATGAGTGAGCTAACTCACATTAATTGCGTTGCGCTCACTGCCCGCTTTCCAGTCG
GGAAACCTGTCGTGCCAGCTGCATTAATGAATCGGCCAACGCGCGGGGAGAGGCGGTTTGCGTATTGGGC
GCTCTTCCGCTTCCTCGCTCACTGACTCGCTGCGCTCGGTCGTTCGGCTGCGGCGAGCGGTATCAGCTCA
CTCAAAGGCGGTAATACGGTTATCCACAGAATCAGGGGATAACGCAGGAAAGAACATGTGAGATCTCTAC
GGGTCGGATTTGAAGTCGTCTTGGTAGGAGGCAGCCTGAATGGCGAATGCCGATGCCCTTGAGAGCCTTC
AACCCAGTCAGCTCCTTCCGGTGGGCGCGGGGCATGACTATCGTCGCCGCACTTATGACTGTCTTCTTTA
TCATGCAACTCGTAGGACAGGGTGCCGGCAGCGCTCTGGGTCATTTTCGGCGAGGACCGCTTTCGCTGGA
GCGCGACGATGATCGGCCTGTCGCTTGCGGTATTCGGAATCTTGCACGCCCTCGCTCAAGCCTTCGTCAC
TGGTCCCGCCACCAAACGTTTCGGCGAGAAGCAGGCCATTATCGCCGGCATGGCGGCCGACGCGCTGGGC
TACGTCTTGCTGGCGTTCGCGACGCGAGGCTGGATGGCCTTCCCCATTATGATTCTTCTCGCTTCCGGCG
GCATCGGGATGCCCGCGTTGCAGGCCATGCTGTCCAGGCAGGTAGATGACGACCATCAGGGACAGCTTCA
AGGATCGCTCGCGGCTCTTACCAGCCTAACTTCGATCATTGGACCGCTGATCGTCACGGCGATTTATGCC
GCCTCGGCGAGCACATGGAACGGGTTGGCATGGATTGTAGGCGCCGCCCTATACCTTGTCTGCCTCCCCG
CGTTGCGTCGCGGTGCATGGAGCCGGGCCACCTCGACCTGAATGGAAGCCGGCGGCACCTCGCTAACGGA
TTCACCACTCCGCAGACCCGCCATAAAACGCCCTGAGAAGCCCGTGACGGGCTTTTCTTGTATTATGGGT
AGTTTCCTTGCATGAATCCATAAAAGGCGCCTGTAGTGCCATTTACCCCCATTCACTGCCAGAGCCGTGA
GCGCAGCGAACTGAATGTCACGAAAAAGACAGCGACTCAGGTGCCTGATGGTCGGAGACAAAAGGAATAT
TCAGCGATTTGCCCGAGCTTGCGAGGGTGCTACTTAAGCCTTTAGGGTTTTAAGGTCTGTTTTGTAGAGG
AGCAAACAGCGTTTGCGACATCCTTTTGTAATACTGCGGAACTGACTAAAGTAGTGAGTTATACACAGGG
CTGGGATCTATTCTTTTTATCTTTTTTTATTCTTTCTTTATTCTATAAATTATAACCACTTGAATATAAA
CAAAAAAAACACACAAAGGTCTAGCGGAATTTACAGAGGGTCTAGCAGAATTTACAAGTTTTCCAGCAAA
GGTCTAGCAGAATTTACAGATACCCACAACTCAAAGGAAAAGGACTAGTAATTATCATTGACTAGCCCAT
CTCAATTGGTATAGTGATTAAAATCACCTAGACCAATTGAGATGTATGTCTGAATTAGTTGTTTTCAAAG
CAAATGAACTAGCGATTAGTCGCTATGACTTAACGGAGCATGAAACCAAGCTAATTTTATGCTGTGTGGC
ACTACTCAACCCCACGATTGAAAACCCTACAAGGAAAGAACGGACGGTATCGTTCACTTATAACCAATAC
GCTCAGATGATGAACATCAGTAGGGAAAATGCTTATGGTGTATTAGCTAAAGCAACCAGAGAGCTGATGA
CGAGAACTGTGGAAATCAGGAATCCTTTGGTTAAAGGCTTTGAGATTTTCCAGTGGACAAACTATGCCAA
GTTCTCAAGCGAAAAATTAGAATTAGTTTTTAGTGAAGAGATATTGCCTTATCTTTTCCAGTTAAAAAAA
TTCATAAAATATAATCTGGAACATGTTAAGTCTTTTGAAAACAAATACTCTATGAGGATTTATGAGTGGT
TATTAAAAGAACTAACACAAAAGAAAACTCACAAGGCAAATATAGAGATTAGCCTTGATGAATTTAAGTT
CATGTTAATGCTTGAAAATAACTACCATGAGTTTAAAAGGCTTAACCAATGGGTTTTGAAACCAATAAGT
AAAGATTTAAACACTTACAGCAATATGAAATTGGTGGTTGATAAGCGAGGCCGCCCGACTGATACGTTGA
TTTTCCAAGTTGAACTAGATAGACAAATGGATCTCGTAACCGAACTTGAGAACAACCAGATAAAAATGAA
TGGTGACAAAATACCAACAACCATTACATCAGATTCCTACCTACATAACGGACTAAGAAAAACACTACAC
GATGCTTTAACTGCAAAAATTCAGCTCACCAGTTTTGAGGCAAAATTTTTGAGTGACATGCAAAGTAAGT
ATGATCTCAATGGTTCGTTCTCATGGCTCACGCAAAAACAACGAACCACACTAGAGAACATACTGGCTAA
ATACGGAAGGATCTGAGGTTCTTATGGCTCTTGTATCTATCAGTGAAGCATCAAGACTAACAAACAAAAG
TAGAACAACTGTTCACCGTTACATATCAAAGGGAAAACTGTCCATATGCACAGATGAAAACGGTGTAAAA
AAGATAGATACATCAGAGCTTTTACGAGTTTTTGGTGCATTCAAAGCTGTTCACCATGAACAGATCGACA
ATGTAACAGATGAACAGCATGTAACACCTAATAGAACAGGTGAAACCAGTAAAACAAAGCAACTAGAACA
TGAAATTGAACACCTGAGACAACTTGTTACAGCTCAACAGTCACACATAGACAGCCTGAAACAGGCGATG
CTGCTTATCGAATCAAAGCTGCCGACAACACGGGAGCCAGTGACGCCTCCCGTGGGGAAAAAATCATGGC
AATTCTGGAAGAAATAGCGCTTTCAGCCGGCAAACCGGCTGAAGCCGGATCTGCGATTCTGATAACAAAC
TAGCAACACCAGAACAGCCCGTTTGCGGGCAGCAAAACCCGTACTTTTGGACGTTCCGGCGGTTTTTTGT
GGCGAGTGGTGTTCGGGCGGTGCGCGCAAGATCCATTATGTTAAACGGGCGAGTTTACATCTCAAAACCG
CCCGCTTAACACCATCAGAAATCCTCAGCGCGATTTTAAGCACCAACCCCCCCCCGTAACACCCAAATCC
ATACTGAAAGTGGCTTTGTTGAATAAATCAGATTTCGGGTAAGTCTCCCCCGTAGCGGGTTGTGTTTTCA
GGCAATACGCACGCTTTCAGGCATACCTGCTTTCGTCATTTTGTTCAGCGCTCGTACCAGGGCCATAGCC
TCCGCAACCTGACCATCGTAGTCACGCAGCGTCAGTGAACCCCCGAACAGAGATCTGACGCTCAGTGGAA
CGAAAACTCACGTTAAGGGATTTTGGTCATGAGATTATCAAAAAGGATCTTCACCTAGATCCTTTTAAAT
TAAAAATGAAGTTTTAAATCAATCTAAAGTATATATGAGTAAACTTGGTCTGACAGTTACCAATGCTTAA
TCAGTGAGGCACCTATCTCAGCGATCTGTCTATTTCGTTCATCCATAGTTGCCTGACTCCCCGTCGTGTA
GATAACTACGATACGGGAGGGCTTACCATCTGGCCCCAGTGCTGCAATGATACCGCGAGACCCACGCTCA
CCGGCTCCAGATTTATCAGCAATAAACCAGCCAGCCGGAAGGGCCGAGCGCAGAAGTGGTCCTGCAACTT
TATCCGCCTCCATCCAGTCTATTAATTGTTGCCGGGAAGCTAGAGTAAGTAGTTCGCCAGTTAATAGTTT
GCGCAACGTTGTTGCCATTGCTACAGGCATCGTGGTGTCACGCTCGTCGTTTGGTATGGCTTCATTCAGC
TCCGGTTCCCAGCGATCAAGGCGAGTTACATGATCCCCCATGTTGTGCAAAAAAGCGGTTAGCTCCTTCG
GTCCTCCGATCGTTGTCAGAAGTAAGTTGGCCGCAGTGTTATCACTCATGGTTATGGCAGCACTGCATAA
TTCTCTTACTGTCATGCCATCCGTAAGATGCTTTTCTGTGACTGGTGAGTACTCAACCAAGTCATTCTGA
GAATAGTGTATGCGGCGACCGAGTTGCTCTTGCCCGGCGTCAATACGGGATAATACCGCGCCACATAGCA
GAACTTTAAAAGTGCTCATCATTGGAAAACGTTCTTCGGGGCGAAAACTCTCAAGGATCTTACCGCTGTT
GAGATCCAGTTCGATGTAACCCACTCGTGCACCCAACTGATCTTCAGCATCTTTTACTTTCACCAGCGTT
TCTGGGTGAGCAAAAACAGGAAGGCAAAATGCCGCAAAAAAGGGAATAAGGGCGACACGGAAATGTTGAA
TACTCATACTCTTCCTTTTTCAATATTATTGAAGCATTTATCAGGGTTATTGTCTCATGAGCGGATACAT
ATTTGAATGTATTTAGAAAAATAAACAAATAGGGGTTCCGCGCACATTTCCCCGAAAAGTGCCACCTAAA
TTGTAAGCGTTAATATTTTGTTAAAATTCGCGTTAAATTTTTGTTAAATCAGCTCATTTTTTAACCAATA
GGCCGAAATCGGCAAAATCCCTTATAAATCAAAAGAATAGACCGAGATAGGGT
[37 nt withheld, positions 7334-7370]
AAAGAACGTGGACTCCAACGTCAAAGG
[49 nt withheld, positions 7398-7446]
T
[91 nt withheld, positions 7448-7538]
G
[124 nt withheld, positions 7540-7663]
CCCATTCGCCATTCAGGCTGCGCAACTGTTGGGAAGGGCGATCGGTGCGGGCCTCTTCGCTATTACGCCA
GCTGGCGAAAGGGGGATGTGCTGCAAGGCGATTAAGTTGGGTAACGCCAGGGTTTTCCCAGTCACGACGT
TGTAAAACGACGGCCAGTGAGCGCGCGTAATACGACTCACTATAGGGCGAATTGGGTACCGGGCCCCCCC
T
